>Addgene plasmid #35076 | BRCA1-(1057-1234) | addgene partial sequence | sequence record 44988 | T7 5'-TAATACGACTCACTATAGGG-3'
TGNGAATTCCCTCTGAATATTTTGTTTACTTTAAGAAGGAGATATACCATGGGCAGCAGCCATCATCATC
ATCATCACAGCAGCGGCCTGGTGCCGCGCGGCAGCCATATGAGTATTAATGAAATAGGTTCCAGTGATGA
AAACATTCAAGCAGAACTAGGTAGAAACAGAGGGCCAAAATTGAATGCTATGCTTAGATTAGGGGTTTTG
CAACCTGAGGTCTATAAACAAAGTCTTCCTGGAAGTAATTGTAAGCATCCTGAAATAAAAAAGCAAGAAT
ATGAAGAAGTAGTTCAGACTGTTAATACAGATTTCTCTCCATATCTGATTTCAGATAACTTAGAACAGCC
TATGGGAAGTAGTCATGCATCTCAGGTTTGTTCTGAGACACCTGATGACCTGTTAGATGATGGTGAAATA
AAGGAAGATACTAGTTTTGCTGAAAATGACATTAAGGAAAGTTCTGCTGTTTTTAGCAAAAGCGTCCAGA
AAGGAGAGCTTAGCAGGAGTCCTAGCCCTTTCACCCATACACATTTGGCTCAGGGTTACCGAAGAGGGGC
CAAGAAATTAGAGTCCTCAGAAGAGAACTTATCTAGTGAGGATGAAGAGCTTCCCTGCTTCCAACACTTG
TTATTTGGTAAAGTATAAGGATCCGGCTGCTAACAAAGCCCGAAAGGAAGCTGAGTTGGCTGCTGCCACC
GCTGAGCAATAACTAGCATAACCCCTTGGGGCCTCTAAACGGGTCTTGAGGGGTTTTTTGCTGAAAGGAG
GAAC
