[The description below was written by a language model from this plasmid's Addgene catalogue record.]
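Description:
BRCA1-(1057-1234) is a bacterial protein-expression plasmid built on the Novagen pET15b backbone (about 5.7 kb without insert). It carries a 531 bp fragment of human BRCA1 encoding amino acids 1057–1234, a segment from the central region of the protein. The fragment was inserted by restriction cloning between the NdeI and BamHI sites, both of which remain intact. This placement puts the coding sequence in frame with the N-terminal His tag supplied by the backbone. The plasmid is selected with ampicillin, is recorded as high copy, and is maintained in a standard cloning strain (DH5alpha). No feature table accompanies the record, so the origin of replication and other backbone elements are not individually documented here.

Expression is driven by the T7 promoter, so the insert is transcribed only in hosts that supply T7 RNA polymerase. The depositor notes that protein is produced in a BL21(DE3)-type strain with IPTG induction. In such strains, IPTG triggers polymerase expression and thereby transcription of the tagged fragment. The His tag allows the recombinant polypeptide to be purified by immobilised metal affinity chromatography. The associated publication characterises segments of the BRCA1 central region as an intrinsically disordered scaffold for protein–protein and protein–DNA interactions. The construct therefore appears intended for producing this isolated BRCA1 segment for in vitro biophysical, structural and binding studies, rather than for expression in mammalian cells.
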