Addgene plasmid #35076: BRCA1-(1057-1234)
Depositing lab: Cheryl Arrowsmith. Depositing organization: University Health Network. Publication: Characterization of segments from the central region of BRCA1: an intrinsically disordered scaffold for multiple protein-protein and protein-DNA interactions?. Mark WY, Liao JC, Lu Y, Ayed A, Laister R, Szymczyna B, Chakrabartty A, Arrowsmith CH. J Mol Biol. 2005 Jan 14;345(2):275-87. 10.1016/j.jmb.2004.10.045 PubMed 15571721.
Backbone
  Vector backbone: pET15b
  Backbone manufacturer: Novagen
  Backbone size w/o insert (bp): 5700
Growth in bacteria
  Bacterial resistance: Ampicillin, 100 μg/mL
  Growth temperature: 37°C
  Growth strain: DH5alpha
  Copy number: High Copy
Gene/Insert
  Gene/Insert name: BRCA1
  Species: H. sapiens (human)
  Insert size (bp): 531
  Mutation: Contains aa 1057-1234
  Entrez Gene: BRCA1 (a.k.a. BRCAI, BRCC1, BROVCA1, FANCS, IRIS, PNCA4, PPP1R53, PSCP, RNF53)
  Promoter: T7
  Tag / fusion protein: His (N terminal on backbone)
  Cloning method: Restriction Enzyme; 5′ cloning site NdeI (not destroyed); 3′ cloning site BamHI (not destroyed)
  Sequencing primers: 5′ T7; 3′ T7-term
Terms and licenses: Academic/Nonprofit Terms; Industry Terms: Not Available to Industry
Depositor comments: Protein expression in BL21DE3-Gold. Induce culture at OD600=0.8 with 0.5mM IPTG, 37oC for 3 hours.
How to cite: BRCA1-(1057-1234) was a gift from Cheryl Arrowsmith (Addgene plasmid # 35076 ; http://n2t.net/addgene:35076 ; RRID:Addgene_35076)
